Addgene plasmid #190885: pUC18_BCR_GUSB_ABL1_e14a3
Purpose: molecular monitoring of atypical BCR::ABL1 fusion transcripts
Depositing lab: Nicholas Cross. Depositing organization: University of Southampton. Publication: Assessment of individual molecular response in chronic myeloid leukemia patients with atypical BCR-ABL1 fusion transcripts: recommendations by the EUTOS cooperative network. Schafer V, White HE, Gerrard G, Mobius S, Saussele S, Franke GN, Mahon FX, Talmaci R, Colomer D, Soverini S, Machova Polakova K, Cross NCP, Hochhaus A, Ernst T. J Cancer Res Clin Oncol. 2021 Oct;147(10):3081-3089. doi: 10.1007/s00432-021-03569-8. Epub 2021 Mar 7. PubMed 33677711.
Backbone
  Vector backbone: pUC18
  Backbone manufacturer: University of California
  Backbone size w/o insert (bp): 2686
  Total vector size (bp): 7738
  Vector type: cloned cDNA transcripts for use in RT-qPCR BCR::ABL1 monitoring of atypical transcripts
Growth in bacteria
  Bacterial resistance: Ampicillin, 100 μg/mL
  Growth temperature: 37°C
  Growth strain: DH5alpha
  Copy number: Unknown
Gene/Insert 1
  Gene/Insert name: e14a3 BCR::ABL1 fusion transcript
  Species: H. sapiens (human)
  Insert size (bp): 1433
  Cloning method: Restriction Enzyme; 5′ cloning site HindIII (not destroyed); 3′ cloning site HindIII (not destroyed)
  Sequencing primers: 5′ ttcagaagcttctccctgacat; 3′ CTTCGTCTGAGATACTGGATTCCT
Gene/Insert 2
  Gene/Insert name: ABL1 cDNA
  Species: H. sapiens (human)
  Insert size (bp): 1803
  GenBank ID: X16416
  Entrez Gene: ABL1 (a.k.a. ABL, BCR-ABL, CHDSKM, JTK7, bcr/abl, c-ABL, c-ABL1, p150, v-abl)
  Cloning method: Restriction Enzyme; 5′ cloning site SpeI (unknown if destroyed); 3′ cloning site XbaI (not destroyed)
  Sequencing primers: 5′ cgttggaactccaaggaaaa; 3′ gaaggcgctcatcttcattc
Gene/Insert 3
  Gene/Insert name: GUSB cDNA
  Species: H. sapiens (human)
  Insert size (bp): 813
  GenBank ID: NM_000181
  Entrez Gene: GUSB (a.k.a. BG, MPS7)
  Cloning method: Restriction Enzyme; 5′ cloning site XbaI (not destroyed); 3′ cloning site KpnI (not destroyed)
  Sequencing primers: 5′ tttccgtaccagccactacc; 3′ gtaaacgggctgttttccaa
Gene/Insert 4
  Gene/Insert name: BCR
  Species: H. sapiens (human)
  Insert size (bp): 963
  GenBank ID: Y00661
  Entrez Gene: BCR (a.k.a. ALL, BCR1, CML, D22S11, D22S662, PHL)
  Cloning method: Restriction Enzyme; 5′ cloning site EcoRI (not destroyed); 3′ cloning site EcoRI (not destroyed)
  Sequencing primers: 5′ GTCCACTCAGCCACTGGATT; 3′ CAAGGACCAGCTGTCAGTCA
Terms and licenses: Academic/Nonprofit Terms; Industry Terms: Not Available to Industry
Depositor comments: Plasmid can be linearised using SalI
How to cite: pUC18_BCR_GUSB_ABL1_e14a3 was a gift from Nicholas Cross (Addgene plasmid # 190885 ; http://n2t.net/addgene:190885 ; RRID:Addgene_190885)
