[The description below was written by a language model from this plasmid's Addgene catalogue record and pLannotate feature annotations shown in this document.]
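Description:
pUC18_BCR_GUSB_ABL1_e14a3 is a pUC18-based bacterial cloning plasmid that serves as a multi-target calibration standard for RT-qPCR, not as an expression vector. It replicates in E. coli from the high-copy ColE1/pUC origin and is selected with ampicillin through the β-lactamase gene and its native promoter. Remnants of the lac promoter/operator, CAP binding site and lacZα flank the interrupted multiple cloning site. These are backbone carry-overs, and the record does not indicate that they are meant to drive expression of the inserts.

Four human cDNA fragments are cloned into the polylinker: an e14a3 BCR::ABL1 fusion transcript segment (about 1.4 kb, HindIII), an ABL1 cDNA fragment (about 1.8 kb, SpeI/XbaI), a GUSB fragment (about 0.8 kb, XbaI/KpnI) and a BCR fragment (about 1 kb, EcoRI). e14a3 is an atypical fusion in which BCR exon 14 joins ABL1 exon 3, skipping the usual a2 exon. The automated feature table is consistent with this layout, showing a short BCR segment directly abutting ABL1 sequence (the fusion junction), a separate ABL region, and GUSB and BCR fragments. Some of these are labelled by best homology hits to rat Bcr or a feline sarcoma virus ABL protein, although the catalogue gives all inserts as human. The sequenced record (7,776 nt) is slightly longer than the stated total of 7,738 bp.

Because the fusion target and three commonly used reference genes sit on one molecule in equal copy number, dilutions of the plasmid can generate matched standard curves. These allow atypical BCR::ABL1 transcripts to be quantified relative to control genes when monitoring molecular response in chronic myeloid leukemia. The depositor notes that the plasmid can be linearised with SalI.
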