Features (pLannotate 1.2.2; 17 found; start..end, strand, type, name):
    956..1768    -  CDS            GUSB (fragment): BGLR_HUMAN - Experimental evidence at protein level: Swiss-Prot protein existence level 1. Plays an important role in the degradation of dermatan and keratan sulfates. From Homo sapiens (Human).
   1818..1835    -  misc_feature   MCS (fragment): pUC18/19 multiple cloning site
   1838..2803    +  CDS            Bcr (fragment): BCR_RAT - Experimental evidence at protein level: Swiss-Prot protein existence level 1. Protein with a unique structure having two opposing regulatory activities toward small GTP-binding proteins. The C-terminus is a GTPase-activating protein (GAP) domain which stimulates GTP hydrolysis by RAC1, RAC2 and CDC42. Accelerates the intrinsic rate of GTP hydrolysis of RAC1 or CDC42, leading to down-regulation of the active GTP-bound form. The central Dbl homology (DH) domain functions as guanine nucleotide exchange factor (GEF) that modulates the GTPases CDC42, RHOA and RAC1. Promotes the conversion
   2847..2863    -  protein_bind   lac operator: The lac repressor binds to the lac operator to inhibit transcription in E. coli. This inhibition can be relieved by adding lactose or isopropyl-β-D-thiogalactopyranoside (IPTG). lac repressor encoded by lacI
   2871..2901    -  promoter       lac promoter: promoter for the E. coli lac operon
   2916..2937    -  protein_bind   CAP binding site: CAP binding activates transcription in the presence of cAMP. E. coli catabolite activator protein
   2950..3042    -  CDS            lacI (fragment): lac repressor; lacI; The lac repressor binds to the lac operator to inhibit transcription in E. coli. This inhibition can be relieved by adding lactose or isopropyl-β-D-thiogalactopyranoside (IPTG).
   3225..3813    -  rep_origin     ori: high-copy-number ColE1/pMB1/pBR322/pUC origin of replication
   3984..4844    -  CDS            AmpR: β-lactamase; bla; confers resistance to ampicillin, carbenicillin, and related antibiotics
   4845..4949    -  promoter       AmpR promoter: bla
   5044..5079    +  CDS            rop (fragment): Rop protein, which maintains plasmids at low copy number; rop
   5181..5280    +  misc_feature   bom (fragment): basis of mobility region from pBR322
   5286..5440    -  CDS            lacZα (fragment): LacZα fragment of β-galactosidase; lacZ fragment
   5550..6866    -  CDS            ABL: ABL_FSVHY - Experimental evidence at transcript level: Swiss-Prot protein existence level 2. From Feline sarcoma virus (strain Hardy-Zuckerman 2).
   6932..6961    +  misc_feature   MCS (fragment): pUC18/19 multiple cloning site
   6957..7127    +  CDS            Bcr (fragment): BCR_RAT - Experimental evidence at protein level: Swiss-Prot protein existence level 1. Protein with a unique structure having two opposing regulatory activities toward small GTP-binding proteins. The C-terminus is a GTPase-activating protein (GAP) domain which stimulates GTP hydrolysis by RAC1, RAC2 and CDC42. Accelerates the intrinsic rate of GTP hydrolysis of RAC1 or CDC42, leading to down-regulation of the active GTP-bound form. The central Dbl homology (DH) domain functions as guanine nucleotide exchange factor (GEF) that modulates the GTPases CDC42, RHOA and RAC1. Promotes the conversion
   7131..869     +  CDS            ABL1 (fragment) (across the origin): ABL1_HUMAN - Also known as ABL, JTK7. Experimental evidence at protein level: Swiss-Prot protein existence level 1. Non-receptor tyrosine-protein kinase that plays a role in many key processes linked to cell growth and survival such as cytoskeleton remodeling in response to extracellular stimuli, cell motility and adhesion, receptor endocytosis, autophagy, DNA damage response and apoptosis. Coordinates actin remodeling through tyrosine phosphorylation of proteins controlling cytoskeleton dynamics like WASF3 (involved in branch formation); ANXA1 (involved in membrane anchoring); DBN1, DBNL, CTT
>Addgene plasmid #190885 | pUC18_BCR_GUSB_ABL1_e14a3 | addgene full sequence | sequence record 414831 | Addgene NGS Result
TCCTTGGGGTCTGCACCCGGGAGCCCCCGTTCTATATCATCACTGAGTTCATGACCTACGGGAACCTCCT
GGACTACCTGAGGGAGTGCAACCGGCAGGAGGTGAACGCCGTGGTGCTGCTGTACATGGCCACTCAGATC
TCGTCAGCCATGGAGTACCTGGAGAAGAAAAACTTCATCCACAGAGATCTTGCTGCCCGAAACTGCCTGG
TAGGGGAGAACCACTTGGTGAAGGTAGCTGATTTTGGCCTGAGCAGGTTGATGACAGGGGACACCTACAC
AGCCCATGCTGGAGCCAAGTTCCCCATCAAATGGACTGCACCCGAGAGCCTGGCCTACAACAAGTTCTCC
ATCAAGTCCGACGTCTGGGCATTTGGAGTATTGCTTTGGGAAATTGCTACCTATGGCATGTCCCCTTACC
CGGGAATTGACCTGTCCCAGGTGTATGAGCTGCTAGAGAAGGACTACCGCATGGAGCGCCCAGAAGGCTG
CCCAGAGAAGGTCTATGAACTCATGCGAGCATGTTGGCAGTGGAATCCCTCTGACCGGCCCTCCTTTGCT
GAAATCCACCAAGCCTTTGAAACAATGTTCCAGGAATCCAGTATCTCAGACGAAGTGGAAAAGGAGCTGG
GGAAACAAGGCGTCCGTGGGGCTGTGAGTACCTTGCTGCAGGCCCCAGAGCTGCCCACCAAGACGAGGAC
CTCCAGGAGAGCTGCAGAGCACAGAGACACCACTGACGTGCCTGAGATGCCTCACTCCAAGGGCCAGGGA
GAGAGCGATCCTCTGGACCATGAGCCTGCCGTGTCTCCATTGCTCCCTCGAAAAGAGCGAGGTCCCCCGG
AGGGCGGCCTGAATGAAGATGAGCGCCTTCAAGCCGAATTCCAGCACACTGGCGGCCGTTACTAGATGCA
TGCTCGAGCGGCCGCCAGTGTGATGGATATCTGCAGAATTCGGCTTGTAAACGGGCTGTTTTCCAAACAT
TGTGACTTGGCTACTGAGTGGGGATACCTGGTTTCATTGGCAATCTTCCAGTATCTCTCTCGCAAAAGGA
ACGCTGCACTTTTTGGTTGTCTCTGCCGAGTGAAGATCCCCTTTTTATTCCCCAGCACTCTCGTCGGTGA
CTGTTCAGTCATGAAATCGGCAAAATTCCAAATGAGCTCTCCAACCACGTATTTTCTGCGTTTTTGATCC
AGACCCAGATGGTACTGCTCTAGCAGACTTTTCTGGTACTCTTCAGTGAACATCAGAGGTGGATCCTGGT
GAAACCCTGCAATCGTTTCTGCTCCATACTCGCTCTGAATAATGGGCTTCTGATACTTCTTATACCAGTT
CTCAAACTGGGTGGCCAGCTGCAGCTGAATCAACTCCAGGTGCCCGTAGTCGTGATACCAAGAGTAGTAG
CTGTTCAAACAGATCACATCCACATACGGAGCCCCCTTGTCTGCTGCATAGTTAGAGTTGCTCACAAAGG
TCACAGGCCGGGAGGGGTCCAAGGATTTGGTGTGAGCGATCACCATCTTCAAGTAGTAGCCAGCAGATTC
TAGGTGGGACGCAGGCTCGTTGGCCACAGACCACATCACGACCGCGGGGTGGTTCTTGTCCCTACGCACC
ACTTCTTCCATCACCTGCATGTGGTGATGCAGAGAAACGTTGTTGAAGAACTGCGGCAGCGCCAGGCCCA
CGCCGGGACACTCATCGATGACCACAATCCCATAGCGGTCACACATCTGCATCACTTCCTCTGCATAGGG
GTAGTGGCTGGTACGGAAAAAGCCGAATTCCAGCACACTGGCGGCCGTTACTAGTGGATCCGAGCTCGGT
ACCGAGCTCGAATTCGGCTTGTCCACTCAGCCACTGGATTTAAGCAGAGTTCAAATCTGTACTGCACCCT
GGAGGTGGATTCCTTTGGGTATTTTGTGAATAAAGCAAAGACGCGCGTCTACAGGGACACAGCTGAGCCA
AACTGGAACGAGGAATTTGAGATAGAGCTGGAGGGCTCCCAGACCCTGAGGATACTGTGCTATGAAAAGT
GTTACAACAAGACGAAGATCCCCAAGGAGGACGGCGAGAGCACGGACAGACTCATGGGGAAGGGCCAGGT
CCAGCTGGACCCGCAGGCCCTGCAGGACAGAGACTGGCAGCGCACCGTCATCGCCATGAATGGGATCGAA
GTAAAGCTCTCGGTCAAGTTCAACAGCAGGGAGTTCAGCTTGAAGAGGATGCCGTCCCGAAAACAGACAG
GGGTCTTCGGAGTCAAGATTGCTGTGGTCACCAAGAGAGAGAGGTCCAAGGTGCCCTACATCGTGCGCCA
GTGCGTGGAGGAGATCGAGCGCCGAGGCATGGAGGAGGTGGGCATCTACCGCGTGTCCGGTGTGGCCACG
GACATCCAGGCACTGAAGGCAGCCTTCGACGTCAATAACAAGGATGTGTCGGTGATGATGAGCGAGATGG
ACGTGAACGCCATCGCAGGCACGCTGAAGCTGTACTTCCGTGAGCTGCCCGAGCCCCTCTTCACTGACGA
GTTCTACCCCAACTTCGCAGAGGGCATCGCTCTTTCAGACCCGGTTGCAAAGGAGAGCTGCATGCTCAAC
CTGCTGCTGTCCCTGCCGGAGGCCAACCTGCTCACCTTCCTTTTCCTTCTGGACCACCTGAAAAGGGTGG
CAGAGAAGGAGGCAGTCAATAAGATGTCCCTGCACAACCTCGCCACGGTCTTTGGCCCCACGCTGCTCCG
GCCCTCCGAGAAGGAGAGCAAGCTCCCTGCCAACCCCAGCCAGCCTATCACCATGACTGACAGCTGGTCC
TTGAAGCCGAATTCGTAATCATGTCATAGCTGTTTCCTGTGTGAAATTGTTATCCGCTCACAATTCCACA
CAACATACGAGCCGGAAGCATAAAGTGTAAAGCCTGGGGTGCCTAATGAGTGAGCTAACTCACATTAATT
GCGTTGCGCTCACTGCCCGCTTTCCAGTCGGGAAACCTGTCGTGCCAGCTGCATTAATGAATCGGCCAAC
GCGCGGGGAGAGGCGGTTTGCGTATTGGGCGCTCTTCCGCTTCCTCGCTCACTGACTCGCTGCGCTCGGT
CGTTCGGCTGCGGCGAGCGGTATCAGCTCACTCAAAGGCGGTAATACGGTTATCCACAGAATCAGGGGAT
AACGCAGGAAAGAACATGTGAGCAAAAGGCCAGCAAAAGGCCAGGAACCGTAAAAAGGCCGCGTTGCTGG
CGTTTTTCCATAGGCTCCGCCCCCCTGACGAGCATCACAAAAATCGACGCTCAAGTCAGAGGTGGCGAAA
CCCGACAGGACTATAAAGATACCAGGCGTTTCCCCCTGGAAGCTCCCTCGTGCGCTCTCCTGTTCCGACC
CTGCCGCTTACCGGATACCTGTCCGCCTTTCTCCCTTCGGGAAGCGTGGCGCTTTCTCATAGCTCACGCT
GTAGGTATCTCAGTTCGGTGTAGGTCGTTCGCTCCAAGCTGGGCTGTGTGCACGAACCCCCCGTTCAGCC
CGACCGCTGCGCCTTATCCGGTAACTATCGTCTTGAGTCCAACCCGGTAAGACACGACTTATCGCCACTG
GCAGCAGCCACTGGTAACAGGATTAGCAGAGCGAGGTATGTAGGCGGTGCTACAGAGTTCTTGAAGTGGT
GGCCTAACTACGGCTACACTAGAAGAACAGTATTTGGTATCTGCGCTCTGCTGAAGCCAGTTACCTTCGG
AAAAAGAGTTGGTAGCTCTTGATCCGGCAAACAAACCACCGCTGGTAGCGGTGGTTTTTTTGTTTGCAAG
CAGCAGATTACGCGCAGAAAAAAAGGATCTCAAGAAGATCCTTTGATCTTTTCTACGGGGTCTGACGCTC
AGTGGAACGAAAACTCACGTTAAGGGATTTTGGTCATGAGATTATCAAAAAGGATCTTCACCTAGATCCT
TTTAAATTAAAAATGAAGTTTTAAATCAATCTAAAGTATATATGAGTAAACTTGGTCTGACAGTTACCAA
TGCTTAATCAGTGAGGCACCTATCTCAGCGATCTGTCTATTTCGTTCATCCATAGTTGCCTGACTCCCCG
TCGTGTAGATAACTACGATACGGGAGGGCTTACCATCTGGCCCCAGTGCTGCAATGATACCGCGAGACCC
ACGCTCACCGGCTCCAGATTTATCAGCAATAAACCAGCCAGCCGGAAGGGCCGAGCGCAGAAGTGGTCCT
GCAACTTTATCCGCCTCCATCCAGTCTATTAATTGTTGCCGGGAAGCTAGAGTAAGTAGTTCGCCAGTTA
ATAGTTTGCGCAACGTTGTTGCCATTGCTACAGGCATCGTGGTGTCACGCTCGTCGTTTGGTATGGCTTC
ATTCAGCTCCGGTTCCCAACGATCAAGGCGAGTTACATGATCCCCCATGTTGTGCAAAAAAGCGGTTAGC
TCCTTCGGTCCTCCGATCGTTGTCAGAAGTAAGTTGGCCGCAGTGTTATCACTCATGGTTATGGCAGCAC
TGCATAATTCTCTTACTGTCATGCCATCCGTAAGATGCTTTTCTGTGACTGGTGAGTACTCAACCAAGTC
ATTCTGAGAATAGTGTATGCGGCGACCGAGTTGCTCTTGCCCGGCGTCAATACGGGATAATACCGCGCCA
CATAGCAGAACTTTAAAAGTGCTCATCATTGGAAAACGTTCTTCGGGGCGAAAACTCTCAAGGATCTTAC
CGCTGTTGAGATCCAGTTCGATGTAACCCACTCGTGCACCCAACTGATCTTCAGCATCTTTTACTTTCAC
CAGCGTTTCTGGGTGAGCAAAAACAGGAAGGCAAAATGCCGCAAAAAAGGGAATAAGGGCGACACGGAAA
TGTTGAATACTCATACTCTTCCTTTTTCAATATTATTGAAGCATTTATCAGGGTTATTGTCTCATGAGCG
GATACATATTTGAATGTATTTAGAAAAATAAACAAATAGGGGTTCCGCGCACATTTCCCCGAAAAGTGCC
ACCTGACGTCTAAGAAACCATTATTATCATGACATTAACCTATAAAAATAGGCGTATCACGAGGCCCTTT
CGTCTCGCGCGTTTCGGTGATGACGGTGAAAACCTCTGACACATGCAGCTCCCGGAGACGGTCACAGCTT
GTCTGTAAGCGGATGCCGGGAGCAGACAAGCCCGTCAGGGCGCGTCAGCGGGTGTTGGCGGGTGTCGGGG
CTGGCTTAACTATGCGGCATCAGAGCAGATTGTACTGAGAGTGCACCATATGCGGTGTGAAATACCGCAC
AGATGCGTAAGGAGAAAATACCGCATCAGGCGCCATTCGCCATTCAGGCTGCGCAACTGTTGGGAAGGGC
GATCGGTGCGGGCCTCTTCGCTATTACGCCAGCTGGCGAAAGGGGGATGTGCTGCAAGGCGATTAAGTTG
GGTAACGCCAGGGTTTTCCCAGTCACGACGTTGTAAAACGACGGCCAGTGCCAAGCTTGGTACCGAGCTC
GGATCCACTAGTAACGGCCGCCAGTGTGCTGGAATTCGCCCTTCTTCGTCTGAGATACTGGATTCCTGGA
ACATTGTTTCAAAGGCTTGGTGGATTTCAGCAAAGGAGGGCCGGTCAGAGGGATTCCACTGCCAACATGC
TCGCATGAGTTCATAGACCTTCTCTGGGCAGCCTTCTGGGCGCTCCATGCGGTAGTCCTTCTCTAGCAGC
TCATACACCTGGGACAGGTCAATTCCCGGGTAAGGGGACATGCCATAGGTAGCAATTTCCCAAAGCAATA
CTCCAAATGCCCAGACGTCGGACTTGATGGAGAACTTGTTGTAGGCCAGGCTCTCGGGTGCAGTCCATTT
GATGGGGAACTTGGCTCCAGCATGGGCTGTGTAGGTGTCCCCTGTCATCAACCTGCTCAGGCCAAAATCA
GCTACCTTCACCAAGTGGTTCTCCCCTACCAGGCAGTTTCGGGCAGCAAGATCTCTGTGGATGAAGTTTT
TCTTCTCCAGGTACTCCATGGCTGACGAGATCTGAGTGGCCATGTACAGCAGCACCACGGCGTTCACCTC
CTGCCGGTTGCACTCCCTCAGGTAGTCCAGGAGGTTCCCGTAGGTCATGAACTCAGTGATGATATAGAAC
GGGGGCTCCCGGGTGCAGACCCCAAGGAGCTGCACCAGGTTAGGGTGTTTGATCTCTTTCATGACTGCAG
CTTCTTTCAAGAACTCTTCCACCTCCATGGTGTCCTCCTTCAAGGTCTTCACGGCCACCGTCAGGCTGTA
TTTCTTCCACACGCCCTCGTACACCTCCCCGTACTGGCCCCCGCCCAGCTTGTGCTTCATGGTGATGTCC
GTGCGTTCCATCTCCCACTTGTCGTAGTTGGGGGACACACCATAGACAGTGGGCTTGTTGCGCTTTGGGG
CTGGATAATGGAGCGTGGTGATGAGCCCGTCGGCCACCGTTGAATGATGATGAACCAACTCGGCCAGGGT
GTTGAAGCGGCTCTCGGAGGAGACGTAGAGCTTGCCATCAGAAGCAGTGTTGATCCTGTAATGGTACACC
CTCCCTTCGTATCTCAGCGAGATGGACCTCTGGCCAGGACTGCTCTCACTCTCACGCACCAAGAAGCTGC
CATTGATCCCGCTGCTCAGCAGATACTCAGCGGCATTGCGGGACACAGGCCCATGGTACCAGGAGTGTTT
CTCCAGACTGTTGACTGGCGTGATGTAGTTGCTTGGGACCCAGCCTTGGCCATTTTTGGTTTGGGCTTCA
CACCATTCCCCATTGTGATTATAGCCTAAGACCCGGAGCTTTTCACCTTTAGTTATGCTTAGAGTGTTAT
CTCCACTGGCCACAAAATCATACAGTGCAACGAAAAGGTTGGGGTCATTTTCACTGGGTCCAGCGAGAAG
GTTTTCCTTGGAGTTCCAACGAAGCCGAATTCTGCAGATATCCATCACACTGGCGGCCGCTCGAGCATGC
ATCTAGAGTCGACCTGCAGGCATGCAAGCTTCTCCCTGACATCCGTGGAGCTGCAGATGCTGACCAACTC
GTGTGTGAAACTCCAGACTGTCCACAGCATTCCGCTGACCATCAATAAGGTAGATGATGAGTCTCCGGGG
CTCTATGGGTTTCTGAATGTCATCGTCCACTCAGCCACTGGATTTAAGCAGAGTTCAAGTGAAAAGCTCC
GGGTCTTAGGCTATAATCACAATGGGGAATGGTGTGAAGCCCAAACCAAAAATGGCCAAGGCTGGGTCCC
AAGCAACTACATCACGCCAGTCAACAGTCTGGAGAAACACTCCTGGTACCATGGGCCTGTGTCCCGCAAT
GCCGCTGAGTATCTGCTGAGCAGCGGGATCAATGGCAGCTTCTTGGTGCGTGAGAGTGAGAGCAGTCCTG
GCCAGAGGTCCATCTCGCTGAGATACGAAGGGAGGGTGTACCATTACAGGATCAACACTGCTTCTGATGG
CAAGCTCTACGTCTCCTCCGAGAGCCGCTTCAACACCCTGGCCGAGTTGGTTCATCATCATTCAACGGTG
GCCGACGGGCTCATCACCACGCTCCATTATCCAGCCCCAAAGCGCAACAAGCCCACTGTCTATGGTGTGT
CCCCCAACTACGACAAGTGGGAGATGGAACGCACGGACATCACCATGAAGCACAAGCTGGGCGGGGGCCA
GTACGGGAAGGTGTACGAGGGCGTGTGGAAGAAATACAGCCTGACGGTGGCCGTGAAGACCTTGAAGGAG
GACACCATGGAGGTGGAAGAGTTCTTGAAAGAAGCTGCAGTCATGAAAGAGATCAAACACCCTAACCTGG
TGCAGC
